>Addgene plasmid #22082 | HA-VHL R167W-pRc/CMV | depositor full sequence | sequence record 10138 | Author sequence
GACGGATCGGGAGATCTCCCGATCCCCTATGGTCGACTCTCAGTACAATCTGCTCTGATGCCGCATAGTT
AAGCCAGTATCTGCTCCCTGCTTGTGTGTTGGAGGTCGCTGAGTAGTGCGCGAGCAAAATTTAAGCTACA
ACAAGGCAAGGCTTGACCGACAATTGCATGAAGAATCTGCTTAGGGTTAGGCGTTTTGCGCTGCTTCGCG
ATGTACGGGCCAGATATACGCGTTGACATTGATTATTGACTAGTTATTAATAGTAATCAATTACGGGGTC
ATTAGTTCATAGCCCATATATGGAGTTCCGCGTTACATAACTTACGGTAAATGGCCCGCCTGGCTGACCG
CCCAACGACCCCCGCCCATTGACGTCAATAATGACGTATGTTCCCATAGTAACGCCAATAGGGACTTTCC
ATTGACGTCAATGGGTGGACTATTTACGGTAAACTGCCCACTTGGCAGTACATCAAGTGTATCATATGCC
AAGTACGCCCCCTATTGACGTCAATGACGGTAAATGGCCCGCCTGGCATTATGCCCAGTACATGACCTTA
TGGGACTTTCCTACTTGGCAGTACATCTACGTATTAGTCATCGCTATTACCATGGTGATGCGGTTTTGGC
AGTACATCAATGGGCGTGGATAGCGGTTTGACTCACGGGGATTTCCAAGTCTCCACCCCATTGACGTCAA
TGGGAGTTTGTTTTGGCACCAAAATCAACGGGACTTTCCAAAATGTCGTAACAACTCCGCCCCATTGACG
CAAATGGGCGGTAGGCGTGTACGGTGGGAGGTCTATATAAGCAGAGCTCTCTGGCTAACTAGAGAACCCA
CTGCTTACTGGCTTATCGAAATTAATACGACTCACTATAGGGAGACCCAAGCTTACCATGGCCTACCCCT
ACGACGTGCCCGACTACGCCTCCCTCGGATCCGCCACCATGCCCCGGAGGGCGGAGAACTGGGACGAGGC
CGAGGTAGGCGCGGAGGAGGCAGGCGTCGAAGAGTACGGCCCTGAAGAAGACGGCGGGGAGGAGTCGGGC
GCCGAGGAGTCCGGCCCGGAAGAGTCCGGCCCGGAGGAACTGGGCGCCGAGGAGGAGATGGAGGCCGGGC
GGCCGCGGCCCGTGCTGCGCTCGGTGAACTCGCGCGAGCCCTCCCAGGTCATCTTCTGCAATCGCAGTCC
GCGCGTCGTGCTGCCCGTATGGCTCAACTTCGACGGCGAGCCGCAGCCCTACCCAACGCTGCCGCCTGGC
ACGGGCCGCCGCATCCACAGCTACCGAGGTCACCTTTGGCTCTTCAGAGATGCAGGGACACACGATGGGC
TTCTGGTTAACCAAACTGAATTATTTGTGCCATCTCTCAATGTTGACGGACAGCCTATTTTTGCCAATAT
CACACTGCCAGTGTATACTCTGAAAGAGCGATGCCTCCAGGTTGTCTGGAGCCTAGTCAAGCCTGAGAAT
TACAGGAGACTGGACATCGTCAGGTCGCTCTACGAAGATCTGGAAGACCACCCAAATGTGCAGAAAGACC
TGGAGCGGCTGACACAGGAGCGCATTGCACATCAACGGATGGGAGATTGAATTCTGCAGATATCCATCAC
ACTGGCGGCCGCTCGAGCATGCATCTCTAGAGGGCCCTATTCTATAGTGTCACCTAAATGCTAGAGCTCG
CTGATCAGCCTCGACTGTGCCTTCTAGTTGCCAGCCATCTGTTGTTTGCCCCTCCCCCGTGCCTTCCTTG
ACCCTGGAAGGTGCCACTCCCACTGTCCTTTCCTAATAAAATGAGGAAATTGCATCGCATTGTCTGAGTA
GGTGTCATTCTATTCTGGGGGGTGGGGTGGGGCAGGACAGCAAGGGGGAGGATTGGGAAGACAATAGCAG
GCATGCTGGGGATGCGGTGGGCTCTATGGCTTCTGAGGCGGAAAGAACCAGCTGGGGCTCGAGGGGGGAT
CCCC
[124 nt withheld, positions 1965-2088]
C
[32 nt withheld, positions 2090-2121]
CA
[57 nt withheld, positions 2124-2180]
A
[49 nt withheld, positions 2182-2230]
CCTTTGACGTTGGAGTCCACGTTCTTT
[37 nt withheld, positions 2258-2294]
ACCCTATCTCGGTCTATTCTTTTGATTTATAAGGGATTTTGGGGATTTCGGCCTATTGGTTAAAAAATGA
GCTGATTTAACAAAAATTTAACGCGAATTTTAACAAAAT
[37 nt withheld, positions 2404-2440]
T
[37 nt withheld, positions 2442-2478]
GGGTACCGAGCTCGAATTCTGTGGAATGTGTGTCAGTTAGGGTGTGGAAAGTCCCCAGGCTCCCCAGGCA
GGCAGAAGTATGCAAAGCATGCATCTCAATTAGTCAGCAACCAGGTGTGGAAAGTCCCCAGGCTCCCCAG
CAGGCAGAAGTATGCAAAGCATGCATCTCAATTAGTCAGCAACCATAGTCCCGCCCCTAACTCCGCCCAT
CCCGCCCCTAACTCCGCCCAGTTCCGCCCATTCTCCGCCCCATGGCTGACTAATTTTTTTTATTTATGCA
GAGGCCGAGGCCGCCTCGGCCTCTGAGCTATTCCAGAAGTAGTGAGGAGGCTTTTTTGGAGGCCTAGGCT
TTTGCAAAAAGCTCCCGGGAGCTTGGATATCCATTTTCGGATCTGATCAAGAGACAGGATGAGGATCGTT
TCGCATGATTGAACAAGATGGATTGCACGCAGGTTCTCCGGCCGCTTGGGTGGAGAGGCTATTCGGCTAT
GACTGGGCACAACAGACAATCGGCTGCTCTGATGCCGCCGTGTTCCGGCTGTCAGCGCAGGGGCGCCCGG
TTCTTTTTGTCAAGACCGACCTGTCCGGTGCCCTGAATGAACTGCAGGACGAGGCAGCGCGGCTATCGTG
GCTGGCCACGACGGGCGTTCCTTGCGCAGCTGTGCTCGACGTTGTCACTGAAGCGGGAAGGGACTGGCTG
CTATTGGGCGAAGTGCCGGGGCAGGATCTCCTGTCATCTCACCTTGCTCCTGCCGAGAAAGTATCCATCA
TGGCTGATGCAATGCGGCGGCTGCATACGCTTGATCCGGCTACCTGCCCATTCGACCACCAAGCGAAACA
TCGCATCGAGCGAGCACGTACTCGGATGGAAGCCGGTCTTGTCGATCAGGATGATCTGGACGAAGAGCAT
CAGGGGCTCGCGCCAGCCGAACTGTTCGCCAGGCTCAAGGCGCGCATGCCCGACGGCGAGGATCTCGTCG
TGACCCATGGCGATGCCTGCTTGCCGAATATCATGGTGGAAAATGGCCGCTTTTCTGGATTCATCGACTG
TGGCCGGCTGGGTGTGGCGGACCGCTATCAGGACATAGCGTTGGCTACCCGTGATATTGCTGAAGAGCTT
GGCGGCGAATGGGCTGACCGCTTCCTCGTGCTTTACGGTATCGCCGCTCCCGATTCGCAGCGCATCGCCT
TCTATCGCCTTCTTGACGAGTTCTTCTGAGCGGGACTCTGGGGTTCGAAATGACCGACCAAGCGACGCCC
AACCTGCCATCACGAGATTTCGATTCCACCGCCGCCTTCTATGAAAGGTTGGGCTTCGGAATCGTTTTCC
GGGACGCCGGCTGGATGATCCTCCAGCGCGGGGATCTCATGCTGGAGTTCTTCGCCCACCCCAACTTGTT
TATTGCAGCTTATAATGGTTACAAATAAAGCAATAGCATCACAAATTTCACAAATAAAGCATTTTTTTCA
CTGCATTCTAGTTGTGGTTTGTCCAAACTCATCAATGTATCTTATCATGTCTGGATCCCGTCGACCTCGA
GAGCTTGGCGTAATCATGGTCATAGCTGTTTCCTGTGTGAAATTGTTATCCGCTCACAATTCCACACAAC
ATACGAGCCGGAAGCATAAAGTGTAAAGCCTGGGGTGCCTAATGAGTGAGCTAACTCACATTAATTGCGT
TGCGCTCACTGCCCGCTTTCCAGTCGGGAAACCTGTCGTGCCAGCTGCATTAATGAATCGGCCAACGCGC
GGGGAGAGGCGGTTTGCGTATTGGGCGCTCTTCCGCTTCCTCGCTCACTGACTCGCTGCGCTCGGTCGTT
CGGCTGCGGCGAGCGGTATCAGCTCACTCAAAGGCGGTAATACGGTTATCCACAGAATCAGGGGATAACG
CAGGAAAGAACATGTGAGCAAAAGGCCAGCAAAAGGCCAGGAACCGTAAAAAGGCCGCGTTGCTGGCGTT
TTTCCATAGGCTCCGCCCCCCTGACGAGCATCACAAAAATCGACGCTCAAGTCAGAGGTGGCGAAACCCG
ACAGGACTATAAAGATACCAGGCGTTTCCCCCTGGAAGCTCCCTCGTGCGCTCTCCTGTTCCGACCCTGC
CGCTTACCGGATACCTGTCCGCCTTTCTCCCTTCGGGAAGCGTGGCGCTTTCTCAATGCTCACGCTGTAG
GTATCTCAGTTCGGTGTAGGTCGTTCGCTCCAAGCTGGGCTGTGTGCACGAACCCCCCGTTCAGCCCGAC
CGCTGCGCCTTATCCGGTAACTATCGTCTTGAGTCCAACCCGGTAAGACACGACTTATCGCCACTGGCAG
CAGCCACTGGTAACAGGATTAGCAGAGCGAGGTATGTAGGCGGTGCTACAGAGTTCTTGAAGTGGTGGCC
TAACTACGGCTACACTAGAAGGACAGTATTTGGTATCTGCGCTCTGCTGAAGCCAGTTACCTTCGGAAAA
AGAGTTGGTAGCTCTTGATCCGGCAAACAAACCACCGCTGGTAGCGGTGGTTTTTTTGTTTGCAAGCAGC
AGATTACGCGCAGAAAAAAAGGATCTCAAGAAGATCCTTTGATCTTTTCTACGGGGTCTGACGCTCAGTG
GAACGAAAACTCACGTTAAGGGATTTTGGTCATGAGATTATCAAAAAGGATCTTCACCTAGATCCTTTTA
AATTAAAAATGAAGTTTTAAATCAATCTAAAGTATATATGAGTAAACTTGGTCTGACAGTTACCAATGCT
TAATCAGTGAGGCACCTATCTCAGCGATCTGTCTATTTCGTTCATCCATAGTTGCCTGACTCCCCGTCGT
GTAGATAACTACGATACGGGAGGGCTTACCATCTGGCCCCAGTGCTGCAATGATACCGCGAGACCCACGC
TCACCGGCTCCAGATTTATCAGCAATAAACCAGCCAGCCGGAAGGGCCGAGCGCAGAAGTGGTCCTGCAA
CTTTATCCGCCTCCATCCAGTCTATTAATTGTTGCCGGGAAGCTAGAGTAAGTAGTTCGCCAGTTAATAG
TTTGCGCAACGTTGTTGCCATTGCTACAGGCATCGTGGTGTCACGCTCGTCGTTTGGTATGGCTTCATTC
AGCTCCGGTTCCCAACGATCAAGGCGAGTTACATGATCCCCCATGTTGTGCAAAAAAGCGGTTAGCTCCT
TCGGTCCTCCGATCGTTGTCAGAAGTAAGTTGGCCGCAGTGTTATCACTCATGGTTATGGCAGCACTGCA
TAATTCTCTTACTGTCATGCCATCCGTAAGATGCTTTTCTGTGACTGGTGAGTACTCAACCAAGTCATTC
TGAGAATAGTGTATGCGGCGACCGAGTTGCTCTTGCCCGGCGTCAATACGGGATAATACCGCGCCACATA
GCAGAACTTTAAAAGTGCTCATCATTGGAAAACGTTCTTCGGGGCGAAAACTCTCAAGGATCTTACCGCT
GTTGAGATCCAGTTCGATGTAACCCACTCGTGCACCCAACTGATCTTCAGCATCTTTTACTTTCACCAGC
GTTTCTGGGTGAGCAAAAACAGGAAGGCAAAATGCCGCAAAAAAGGGAATAAGGGCGACACGGAAATGTT
GAATACTCATACTCTTCCTTTTTCAATATTATTGAAGCATTTATCAGGGTTATTGTCTCATGAGCGGATA
CATATTTGAATGTATTTAGAAAAATAAACAAATAGGGGTTCCGCGCACATTTCCCCGAAAAGTGCCACCT
GACGTC
Features (pLannotate 1.2.2; 23 found; start..end, strand, type, name):
     36..80      -  misc_feature   bom (fragment): basis of mobility region from pBR322
    235..614     +  enhancer       CMV enhancer: human cytomegalovirus immediate early enhancer
    615..818     +  promoter       CMV promoter: human cytomegalovirus (CMV) immediate early promoter
    814..847     +  LTR            5' LTR (truncated) (fragment): truncated 5' long terminal repeat (LTR) from HIV-1
    863..881     +  promoter       T7 promoter: promoter for bacteriophage T7 RNA polymerase
    949..1587    +  CDS            VHL: VHL_HUMAN - Experimental evidence at protein level: Swiss-Prot protein existence level 1. Involved in the ubiquitination and subsequent proteasomal degradation via the von Hippel-Lindau ubiquitination complex. Seems to act as a target recruitment subunit in the E3 ubiquitin ligase complex and recruits hydroxylated hypoxia-inducible factor (HIF) under normoxic conditions. Involved in transcriptional repression through interaction with HIF1A, HIF1AN and histone deacetylases. Ubiquitinates, in an oxygen-responsive manner, ADRB2. From Homo sapiens (Human).
   1651..1669    -  promoter       SP6 promoter: promoter for bacteriophage SP6 RNA polymerase
   1695..1919    +  polyA_signal   bGH poly(A) signal: bovine growth hormone polyadenylation signal
   1923..1944    +  promoter       SV40 promoter (fragment): SV40 enhancer and early promoter
   1965..2478    +  rep_origin     M13 ori (sequence partly withheld): M13 bacteriophage origin of replication; arrow indicates direction of (+) strand synthesis
   2479..2497    -  misc_feature   MCS (fragment): pUC18/19 multiple cloning site
   2519..2591    +  promoter       SV40 promoter (fragment): SV40 enhancer and early promoter
   2618..2828    +  promoter       SV40 promoter: SV40 early promoter
   2903..3694    +  CDS            neo: KKA2_KLEPN - Also known as kan, nptII. Experimental evidence at protein level: Swiss-Prot protein existence level 1. Resistance to kanamycin, neomycin, paromomycin, ribostamycin, butirosin and gentamicin B. From Klebsiella pneumoniae.
   3718..3876    +  CDS            ble (fragment): BLE_KLEPN - Experimental evidence at protein level: Swiss-Prot protein existence level 1. Binding protein with a strong affinity to the bleomycin family of antibiotics. Binds to CL990; an antimitotic-antibiotic compound. From Klebsiella pneumoniae.
   3871..4005    +  polyA_signal   SV40 poly(A) signal: SV40 polyadenylation signal
   4061..4077    -  protein_bind   lac operator: The lac repressor binds to the lac operator to inhibit transcription in E. coli. This inhibition can be relieved by adding lactose or isopropyl-β-D-thiogalactopyranoside (IPTG). lac repressor encoded by lacI
   4085..4115    -  promoter       lac promoter: promoter for the E. coli lac operon
   4130..4151    -  protein_bind   CAP binding site: CAP binding activates transcription in the presence of cAMP. E. coli catabolite activator protein
   4164..4256    -  CDS            lacI (fragment): lac repressor; lacI; The lac repressor binds to the lac operator to inhibit transcription in E. coli. This inhibition can be relieved by adding lactose or isopropyl-β-D-thiogalactopyranoside (IPTG).
   4439..5027    -  rep_origin     ori: high-copy-number ColE1/pMB1/pBR322/pUC origin of replication
   5198..6058    -  CDS            AmpR: β-lactamase; bla; confers resistance to ampicillin, carbenicillin, and related antibiotics
   6059..6163    -  promoter       AmpR promoter: bla
