[The description below was written by a language model from this plasmid's Addgene catalogue record and pLannotate feature annotations shown in this document.]
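Description:
HA-VHL R167W-pRc/CMV is a mammalian expression plasmid built on the Invitrogen pRc/CMV backbone, carrying a human von Hippel-Lindau tumor suppressor (VHL) cDNA with a point mutation that changes arginine 167 to tryptophan. The insert of about 745 bp carries an N-terminal HA epitope tag and was placed between the HindIII and XbaI sites of the vector, both of which were destroyed during cloning. In the 6,194 nt depositor sequence, the VHL coding region sits downstream of the human cytomegalovirus immediate-early enhancer and promoter and is followed by the bovine growth hormone polyadenylation signal, giving strong constitutive expression in transfected mammalian cells. T7 and SP6 phage promoters flank the insert and serve as sequencing primer sites; they could also support in vitro transcription. The HA tag is not annotated separately in the feature table, which marks only the VHL open reading frame.

A second cassette, consisting of the SV40 early promoter, the neomycin phosphotransferase gene and the SV40 poly(A) signal, allows G418 selection of stable transfectants. In E. coli the plasmid is maintained through a high-copy ColE1/pUC-type origin and selected with ampicillin via the β-lactamase gene. An M13 phage origin permits single-stranded DNA production. Short annotated fragments (ble, lacI, lac promoter/operator, bom, an HIV-1 LTR match) appear to be backbone remnants rather than functional parts.

VHL acts as the substrate-recognition subunit of an E3 ubiquitin ligase complex that targets hydroxylated HIF. The associated publication concerns VHL binding to Elongin B and C, so this tagged mutant is suited to comparison with wild-type VHL in interaction and functional assays, using the HA tag for detection or immunoprecipitation.
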