Addgene plasmid #22082: HA-VHL R167W-pRc/CMV
Depositing lab: William Kaelin. Depositing organization: Dana-Farber Cancer Institute. Publication: Binding of the von Hippel-Lindau tumor suppressor protein to Elongin B and C. Kibel A, Iliopoulos O, DeCaprio JA, Kaelin WG. Science. 1995 Sep 8. 269(5229):1444-6. 10.1126/science.7660130 PubMed 7660130.
Backbone
  Vector backbone: pRc/CMV
  Backbone manufacturer: Invitrogen
  Backbone size w/o insert (bp): 5448
  Vector type: Mammalian Expression
  Selectable markers: Neomycin (select with G418)
Growth in bacteria
  Bacterial resistance: Ampicillin, 100 μg/mL
  Growth temperature: 37°C
  Growth strain: DH5alpha
  Growth instructions: DH5 alpha or XL1 @ 37˚C
  Copy number: High Copy
Gene/Insert
  Gene/Insert name: von Hippel-Lindau tumor suppressor (VHL) (alt name: vHL)
  Species: H. sapiens (human)
  Insert size (bp): 745
  Mutation: point mutant converting aa 167 from Arginine to Tryptophane (R167W)
  GenBank ID: NM_000551
  Entrez Gene: VHL (a.k.a. HRCA1, RCA1, VHL1, pVHL)
  Tag / fusion protein: HA-tag (N terminal on insert)
  Cloning method: Restriction Enzyme; 5′ cloning site Hind III (destroyed during cloning); 3′ cloning site Xba I (destroyed during cloning)
  Sequencing primers: 5′ T7; 3′ SP6
Terms and licenses: Academic/Nonprofit Terms; Industry Terms: Not Available to Industry
How to cite: HA-VHL R167W-pRc/CMV was a gift from William Kaelin (Addgene plasmid # 22082 ; http://n2t.net/addgene:22082 ; RRID:Addgene_22082)
