>Addgene plasmid #22082 | HA-VHL R167W-pRc/CMV | addgene partial sequence | sequence record 27852 | 22082 with T7
CNCCTACGACGTGCCCGACTACGCCTCCCTCGGATCCGCCACCATGCCCCGGAGGGCGGAGAACTGGGAC
GAGGCCGAGGTAGGCGCGGAGGAGGCAGGCGTCGAAGAGTACGGCCCTGAAGAAGACGGCGGGGAGGAGT
CGGGCGCCGAGGAGTCCGGCCCGGAAGAGTCCGGCCCGGAGGAACTGGGCGCCGAGGAGGAGATGGAGGC
CGGGCGGCCGCGGCCCGTGCTGCGCTCGGTGAACTCGCGCGAGCCCTCCCAGGTCATCTTCTGCAATCGC
AGTCCGCGCGTCGTGCTGCCCGTATGGCTCAACTTCGACGGCGAGCCGCAGCCCTACCCAACGCTGCCGC
CTGGCACGGGCCGCCGCATCCACAGCTACCGAGGTCACCTTTGGCTCTTCAGAGATGCAGGGACACACGA
TGGGCTTCTGGTTAACCAAACTGAATTATTTGTGCCATCTCTCAATGTTGACGGACAGCCTATTTTTGCC
AATATCACACTGCCAGTGTATACTCTGAAAGAGCGATGCCTCCAGGTTGTCTGGAGCCTAGTCAAGCCTG
AGAATTACAGGAGACTGGACATCGTCAGGTCGCTCTACGAAGATCTGGAAGACCACCCAAATGTGCAGAA
AGACCTGGAGCGGCTGACACAGGAGCGCATTGCACATCAACGGATGGGAGATTGAATTCTGCAGATATCC
ATCACACTGNCGGCCGCTCGAGCATGCATCTAGAGGGCCCTANTCTATAGNNNCNNCTAAATGCTAGANC
NNCNNNTGATCANCCTCNA
